Addgene plasmid #112559: pExp-CHis
Purpose: (Empty Backbone) Used for expression of protein in E. coli as C-terminual 8His fusions
Depositing lab: Marko Hyvönen. Depositing organization: University of Cambridge.
Backbone
  Vector backbone: pOP2S
  Vector type: Bacterial Expression
  Tag / fusion protein: 8His (C terminal on backbone)
Growth in bacteria
  Bacterial resistance: Ampicillin, 100 μg/mL
  Growth temperature: 37°C
  Growth strain: DH5alpha
  Copy number: High Copy
Gene/Insert
  Gene/Insert name: None
  Tag / fusion protein: 8His (C terminal on backbone)
Terms and licenses: Academic/Nonprofit Terms; Industry Terms: Not Available to Industry
Depositor comments: Contains mini-cistron (PMID: 3534891), C-terminal 8xHis. Cloning of GOI between NcoI and XhoI or HindIII
How to cite: pExp-CHis was a gift from Marko Hyvönen (Addgene plasmid # 112559 ; http://n2t.net/addgene:112559 ; RRID:Addgene_112559)
