[The description below was written by a language model from this plasmid's Addgene catalogue record and pLannotate feature annotations shown in this document.]
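Description:
pExp-CHis is an empty bacterial expression backbone derived from pOP2S, designed for producing recombinant proteins in E. coli as C-terminal 8xHis fusions. It is a 4,438 nt plasmid that replicates from a high-copy ColE1/pUC-type origin and is selected with ampicillin through the bla (AmpR) gene and its own promoter. Only a short fragment of rop is annotated, consistent with the recorded high copy number. Fragments of bom, f1/M13 origins, lacZα and a pUC-type polylinker are also detected; these appear to be remnants of the vector's ancestry rather than functional parts.

The expression cassette is a T7-lac system. A T7 promoter immediately followed by a lac operator drives transcription, and a full-length lacI gene under the lacIq promoter supplies repressor from the plasmid, so expression is held off until induction with IPTG in a host that provides T7 RNA polymerase. Downstream lies the efficient T7 gene 10 ribosome binding site and a short synthetic minicistron. This small first open reading frame carries its own Shine-Dalgarno sequence and enhances translation initiation of the gene cloned after it through a two-cistron arrangement. According to the depositor, the gene of interest is inserted between NcoI and XhoI or HindIII, which places it in frame with the histidine tag. The automated annotation labels this tag as 7xHis, whereas the catalogue entry describes it as 8xHis. A T7 terminator closes the transcription unit, and a reverse-oriented SP6 promoter sequence sits between the tag and the terminator. No insert is present. The vector is typically used for inducible overexpression followed by purification of the tagged protein by immobilised metal affinity chromatography.
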