Features (pLannotate 1.2.2; 22 found; start..end, strand, type, name):
      1..19      +  promoter       T7 promoter: promoter for bacteriophage T7 RNA polymerase
     19..43      +  protein_bind   lac operator: The lac repressor binds to the lac operator to inhibit transcription in E. coli. This inhibition can be relieved by adding lactose or isopropyl-β-D-thiogalactopyranoside (IPTG). lac repressor encoded by lacI
     56..78      +  RBS            RBS: efficient ribosome binding site from bacteriophage T7 gene 10 (Olins and Rangwala, 1989)
     86..112     +  CDS            minicistron: synthetic cistron containing a ribosome binding site (Shine-Dalgarno sequence), for enhancing the bacterial expression of a downstream cistron (Schoner, 1997) This first cistron should terminate 3 bp upstream of the ATG for the second cistron.
    155..175     +  CDS            7xHis: 6xHis affinity tag
    192..210     -  promoter       SP6 promoter: promoter for bacteriophage SP6 RNA polymerase
    225..274     +  CDS            SET1 (fragment): solubility-enhancement tag derived from T7 phage gene 10B
    282..329     +  terminator     T7 terminator: transcription terminator for bacteriophage T7 RNA polymerase
    358..424     +  CDS            lacZα (fragment): LacZα fragment of β-galactosidase; lacZ fragment
    428..649     -  rep_origin     M13 ori (fragment) (sequence partly withheld): M13 bacteriophage origin of replication; arrow indicates direction of (+) strand synthesis
    650..670     -  misc_feature   MCS (fragment): pUC18/19 multiple cloning site
    669..687     -  promoter       lac UV5 promoter (fragment): E. coli lac promoter with an "up" mutation
    702..723     -  protein_bind   CAP binding site: CAP binding activates transcription in the presence of cAMP. E. coli catabolite activator protein
    736..1818    -  CDS            lacI: lac repressor; lacI; The lac repressor binds to the lac operator to inhibit transcription in E. coli. This inhibition can be relieved by adding lactose or isopropyl-β-D-thiogalactopyranoside (IPTG).
   1819..1896    -  promoter       lacIq promoter: lacI (mutant); In the lacIq allele, a single base change in the promoter boosts expression of the lacI gene about 10-fold.
   1911..2141    -  rep_origin     f1 ori (fragment) (sequence partly withheld): f1 bacteriophage origin of replication; arrow indicates direction of (+) strand synthesis
   2142..2241    -  misc_feature   bom (fragment): basis of mobility region from pBR322
   2343..2378    -  CDS            rop (fragment): Rop protein, which maintains plasmids at low copy number; rop
   2473..2577    +  promoter       AmpR promoter: bla
   2578..3438    +  CDS            AmpR: β-lactamase; bla; confers resistance to ampicillin, carbenicillin, and related antibiotics
   3609..4197    +  rep_origin     ori: high-copy-number ColE1/pMB1/pBR322/pUC origin of replication
   4380..4436    +  CDS            lacI (fragment): lac repressor; lacI; The lac repressor binds to the lac operator to inhibit transcription in E. coli. This inhibition can be relieved by adding lactose or isopropyl-β-D-thiogalactopyranoside (IPTG).
>Addgene plasmid #112559 | pExp-CHis | addgene full sequence | sequence record 220671 | Addgene NGS Result
TAATACGACTCACTATAGGGAATTGTGAGCGGATAACAATTCCTCTAGAAATAATTTTGTTTAACTTTAA
GAAGGAGATATATCCATGTATCGATTAAATAAGGAGGAATAAACCATGGGATCCGAATTCGCGGCCGCCC
TAGGCTCGAGCCCTCATCACCATCACCATCACCATCACTAAGCTTGAGTATTCTATAGTGTCACCTAAAT
CCCAGCTTGATCCGGCTGCTAACAAAGCCCGAAAGGAAGCTGAGTTGGCTGCTGCCACCGCTGAGCAATA
ACTAGCATAACCCCTTGGGGCCTCTAAACGGGTCTTGAGGGGTTTTTTGCTGAAAGGAGGAACTATATCC
GGATAACCTGGCGTAATAGCGAAGAGGCCCGCACCGATCGCCCTTCCCAACAGTTGCGCAGCCTGAATGG
CGAATGGAAATTGTAAGCGTTAATATTTTGTTAAAATTCGCGTTAAATTTTTGTTAAATCAGCTCATTTT
TTAACCAATAGGCCGAAATCGGCAAAATCCCTTATAAATCAAAAGAATAGACCGAGATAGGGT
[37 nt withheld, positions 554-590]
AAAGAACGTGGACTCCAACGTCAAAGG
[32 nt withheld, positions 618-649]
AGCTTGCATGCCTGCAGGTCGGAAGCATAAAGTGTAAAGCCTGGGGTGCCTAATGAGTGAGCTAACTTAC
ATTAATTGCGTTGCGCTCACTGCCCGCTTTCCAGTCGGGAAACCTGTCGTGCCAGCTGCATTAATGAATC
GGCCAACGCGCGGGGAGAGGCGGTTTGCGTATTGGGCGCCAGGGTGGTTTTTCTTTTCACCAGTGAGACG
GGCAACAGCTGATTGCCCTTCACCGCCTGGCCCTGAGAGAGTTGCAGCAAGCGGTCCACGCTGGTTTGCC
CCAGCAGGCGAAAATCCTGTTTGATGGTGGTTAACGGCGGGATATAACATGAGCTGTCTTCGGTATCGTC
GTATCCCACTACCGAGATATCCGCACCAACGCGCAGCCCGGACTCGGTAATGGCGCGCATTGCGCCCAGC
GCCATCTGATCGTTGGCAACCAGCATCGCAGTGGGAACGATGCCCTCATTCAGCATTTGCATGGTTTGTT
GAAAACCGGACATGGCACTCCAGTCGCCTTCCCGTTCCGCTATCGGCTGAATTTGATTGCGAGTGAGATA
TTTATGCCAGCCAGCCAGACGCAGACGCGCCGAGACAGAACTTAATGGGCCCGCTAACAGCGCGATTTGC
TGGTGACCCAATGCGACCAGATGCTCCACGCCCAGTCGCGTACCGTCTTCATGGGAGAAAATAATACTGT
TGATGGGTGTCTGGTCAGAGACATCAAGAAATAACGCCGGAACATTAGTGCAGGCAGCTTCCACAGCAAT
GGCATCCTGGTCATCCAGCGGATAGTTAATGATCAGCCCACTGACGCGTTGCGCGAGAAGATTGTGCACC
GCCGCTTTACAGGCTTCGACGCCGCTTCGTTCTACCATCGACACCACCACGCTGGCACCCAGTTGATCGG
CGCGAGATTTAATCGCCGCGACAATTTGCGACGGCGCGTGCAGGGCCAGACTGGAGGTGGCAACGCCAAT
CAGCAACGACTGTTTGCCCGCCAGTTGTTGTGCCACGCGGTTGGGAATGTAATTCAGCTCCGCCATCGCC
GCTTCCACTTTTTCCCGCGTTTTCGCAGAAACGTGGCTGGCCTGGTTCACCACGCGGGAAACGGTCTGAT
AAGAGACACCGGCATACTCTGCGACATCGTATAACGTTACTGGTTTCACATTCACCACCCTGAATTGACT
CTCTTCCGGGCGCTATCATGCCATACCGCGAAAGGTTTTGCACCATTCGATGGTGTCGGCGAGCTCGAAT
TGTGAACCATCACCCT
[91 nt withheld, positions 1926-2016]
G
[124 nt withheld, positions 2018-2141]
CCTGATGCGGTATTTTCTCCTTACGCATCTGTGCGGTATTTCACACCGCATATGGTGCACTCTCAGTACA
ATCTGCTCTGATGCCGCATAGTTAAGCCAGCCCCGACACCCGCCAACACCCGCTGACGCGCCCTGACGGG
CTTGTCTGCTCCCGGCATCCGCTTACAGACAAGCTGTGACCGTCTCCGGGAGCTGCATGTGTCAGAGGTT
TTCACCGTCATCACCGAAACGCGCGAGACGAAAGGGCCTCGTGATACGCCTATTTTTATAGGTTAATGTC
ATGATAATAATGGTTTCTTAGACGTCAGGTGGCACTTTTCGGGGAAATGTGCGCGGAACCCCTATTTGTT
TATTTTTCTAAATACATTCAAATATGTATCCGCTCATGAGACAATAACCCTGATAAATGCTTCAATAATA
TTGAAAAAGGAAGAGTATGAGTATTCAACATTTCCGTGTCGCCCTTATTCCCTTTTTTGCGGCATTTTGC
CTTCCTGTTTTTGCTCACCCAGAAACGCTGGTGAAAGTAAAAGATGCTGAAGATCAGTTGGGTGCACGAG
TGGGTTACATCGAACTGGATCTCAACAGCGGTAAGATCCTTGAGAGTTTTCGCCCCGAAGAACGTTTTCC
AATGATGAGCACTTTTAAAGTTCTGCTATGTGGCGCGGTATTATCCCGTATTGACGCCGGGCAAGAGCAA
CTCGGTCGCCGCATACACTATTCTCAGAATGACTTGGTTGAGTACTCACCAGTCACAGAAAAGCATCTTA
CGGATGGCATGACAGTAAGAGAATTATGCAGTGCTGCCATAACCATGAGTGATAACACTGCGGCCAACTT
ACTTCTGACAACGATCGGAGGACCGAAGGAGCTAACCGCTTTTTTGCACAACATGGGGGATCATGTAACT
CGCCTTGATCGTTGGGAACCGGAGCTGAATGAAGCCATACCAAACGACGAGCGTGACACCACGATGCCTG
TAGCAATGGCAACAACGTTGCGCAAACTATTAACTGGCGAACTACTTACTCTAGCTTCCCGGCAACAATT
AATAGACTGGATGGAGGCGGATAAAGTTGCAGGACCACTTCTGCGCTCGGCCCTTCCGGCTGGCTGGTTT
ATTGCTGATAAATCTGGAGCCGGTGAGCGTGGTTCTCGCGGTATCATTGCAGCACTGGGGCCAGATGGTA
AGCCCTCCCGTATCGTAGTTATCTACACGACGGGGAGTCAGGCAACTATGGATGAACGAAATAGACAGAT
CGCTGAGATAGGTGCCTCACTGATTAAGCATTGGTAACTGTCAGACCAAGTTTACTCATATATACTTTAG
ATTGATTTAAAACTTCATTTTTAATTTAAAAGGATCTAGGTGAAGATCCTTTTTGATAATCTCATGACCA
AAATCCCTTAACGTGAGTTTTCGTTCCACTGAGCGTCAGACCCCGTAGAAAAGATCAAAGGATCTTCTTG
AGATCCTTTTTTTCTGCGCGTAATCTGCTGCTTGCAAACAAAAAAACCACCGCTACCAGCGGTGGTTTGT
TTGCCGGATCAAGAGCTACCAACTCTTTTTCCGAAGGTAACTGGCTTCAGCAGAGCGCAGATACCAAATA
CTGTTCTTCTAGTGTAGCCGTAGTTAGGCCACCACTTCAAGAACTCTGTAGCACCGCCTACATACCTCGC
TCTGCTAATCCTGTTACCAGTGGCTGCTGCCAGTGGCGATAAGTCGTGTCTTACCGGGTTGGACTCAAGA
CGATAGTTACCGGATAAGGCGCAGCGGTCGGGCTGAACGGGGGGTTCGTGCACACAGCCCAGCTTGGAGC
GAACGACCTACACCGAACTGAGATACCTACAGCGTGAGCTATGAGAAAGCGCCACGCTTCCCGAAGGGAG
AAAGGCGGACAGGTATCCGGTAAGCGGCAGGGTCGGAACAGGAGAGCGCACGAGGGAGCTTCCAGGGGGA
AACGCCTGGTATCTTTATAGTCCTGTCGGGTTTCGCCACCTCTGACTTGAGCGTCGATTTTTGTGATGCT
CGTCAGGGGGGCGGAGCCTATGGAAAAACGCCAGCAACGCGGCCTTTTTACGGTTCCTGGCCTTTTGCTG
GCCTTTTGCTCACATGTTCTTTCCTGCGTTATCCCCTGATTCTGTGGATAACCGTATTACCGCCTTTGAG
TGAGCTGATACCGCTCGCCGCAGCCGAACGACCGAGCGCAGCGAGTCAGTGAGCGAGGAAGCGGAAGAGC
GCCCAATACGCAAACCGCCTCTCCCCGCGCGTTGGCCGATTCATTAATGCAGCTGAT
